>Addgene plasmid #64950 | pFKM1 | depositor full sequence | sequence record 109912 | pFKM1 sequence 3939 bps
TCGCGCGTTTCGGTGATGACGGTGAAAACCTCTGACACATGCAGCTCCCGGAGACGGTCACAGCTTGTCT
GTAAGCGGATGCCGGGAGCAGACAAGCCCGTCAGGGCGCGTCAGCGGGTGTTGGCGGGTGTCGGGGCTGG
CTTAACTATGCGGCATCAGAGCAGATTGTACTGAGAGTGCACCATATGCGGTGTGAAATACCGCACAGAT
GCGTAAGGAGAAAATACCGCATCAGGCGCCATTCGCCATTCAGGCTGCGCAACTGTTGGGAAGGGCGATC
GGTGCGGGCCTCTTCGCTATTACGCCAGCTGGCGAAAGGGGGATGTGCTGCAAGGCGATTAAGTTGGGTA
ACGCCAGGGTTTTCCCAGTCACGACGTTGTAAAACGACGGCCAGTGCCAAGCTTGCATGCCTGCAGGTCG
ACTCTAGAGGATCCCCGGGTACCGAGCTCGAATTGGGGATCTTGAAGTACCTATTCCGAAGTTCCTATTC
TCTAGAAAGTATAGGAACTTCAGAGCGCTTTTGAAGCTGATGTGCTTAAAAACTTACTCAATGGAATAAT
TCTAGATGGGAAGTCAGCGTAATGCTCTGCCAGTGTTACAACCAATTAACCAATTCTGATTAGAAAAACT
CATCGAGCATCAAATGAAACTGCAATTTATTCATATCAGGATTATCAATACCATATTTTTGAAAAAGCCG
TTTCTGTAATGAAGGAGAAAACTCACCGAGGCAGTTCCATAGGATGGCAAGATCCTGGTATCGGTCTGCG
ATTCCGACTCGTCCAACATCAATACAACCTATTAATTTCCCCTCGTCAAAAATAAGGTTATCAAGTGAGA
AATCACCATGAGTGACGACTGAATCCGGTGAGAATGGCAAGAGCTTATGCATTTCTTTCCAGACTTGTTC
AACAGGCCAGCCATTACGCTCGTCATCAAAATCACTCGCATCAACCAAACCGTTATTCATTCGTGATTGC
GCCTGAGCGAGACGAAATACGCGATCGCTGTTAAAAGGACAATTACAAACAGGAATCGAATGCAACCGGC
GCAGGAACACTGCCAGCGCATCAACAATATTTTCACCTGAATCAGGATATTCTTCTAATACCTGGAATGC
TGTTTTGCCGGGGATCGCAGTGGTGAGTAACCATGCATCATCAGGAGTACGGATAAAATGCTTGATGGTC
GGAAGAGGCATAAATTCCGTCAGCCAGTTTAGTCTGACCATCTCATCTGTAACATCATTGGCAACGCTAC
CTTTGCCATGTTTCAGAAACAACTCTGGCGCATCGGGCTTCCCATACAATCGATAGATTGTCGCACCTGA
TTGCCCGACATTATCGCGTGCCCATTTATACCCATATAAATCAGCATCCATGTTGGAATTTAATCGCGGC
CTGGAGCAAGACGTTTCCCGTTGAATATGGCTCATAACACCCCTTGTATTACTGTTTATGTAAGCAGACA
GTTTTATTGTTCATGATGATATATTTTTATCTTGTGCAATGTAACATCAGAGATTTTGAGACACAACGTG
GCTTTCCCATCCATTGCTGTTGACAAAGGGAATCAGGGGATCTTGAAGTTCCTATTCCGAAGTTCCTATT
CTCTAGAAAGTATAGGAACTTCAGAGCGCTTTTGAAGCTAATTCGAGCTCGGTACCCGGGGATCCTCTAG
AGTCGACCTGCAGGCATGCAAGCTTGGCGTAATCATGGTCATAGCTGTTTCCTGTGTGAAATTGTTATCC
GCTCACAATTCCACACAACATACGAGCCGGAAGCATAAAGTGTAAAGCCTGGGGTGCCTAATGAGTGAGC
TAACTCACATTAATTGCGTTGCGCTCACTGCCCGCTTTCCAGTCGGGAAACCTGTCGTGCCAGCTGCATT
AATGAATCGGCCAACGCGCGGGGAGAGGCGGTTTGCGTATTGGGCGCTCTTCCGCTTCCTCGCTCACTGA
CTCGCTGCGCTCGGTCGTTCGGCTGCGGCGAGCGGTATCAGCTCACTCAAAGGCGGTAATACGGTTATCC
ACAGAATCAGGGGATAACGCAGGAAAGAACATGTGAGCAAAAGGCCAGCAAAAGGCCAGGAACCGTAAAA
AGGCCGCGTTGCTGGCGTTTTTCCATAGGCTCCGCCCCCCTGACGAGCATCACAAAAATCGACGCTCAAG
TCAGAGGTGGCGAAACCCGACAGGACTATAAAGATACCAGGCGTTTCCCCCTGGAAGCTCCCTCGTGCGC
TCTCCTGTTCCGACCCTGCCGCTTACCGGATACCTGTCCGCCTTTCTCCCTTCGGGAAGCGTGGCGCTTT
CTCATAGCTCACGCTGTAGGTATCTCAGTTCGGTGTAGGTCGTTCGCTCCAAGCTGGGCTGTGTGCACGA
ACCCCCCGTTCAGCCCGACCGCTGCGCCTTATCCGGTAACTATCGTCTTGAGTCCAACCCGGTAAGACAC
GACTTATCGCCACTGGCAGCAGCCACTGGTAACAGGATTAGCAGAGCGAGGTATGTAGGCGGTGCTACAG
AGTTCTTGAAGTGGTGGCCTAACTACGGCTACACTAGAAGGACAGTATTTGGTATCTGCGCTCTGCTGAA
GCCAGTTACCTTCGGAAAAAGAGTTGGTAGCTCTTGATCCGGCAAACAAACCACCGCTGGTAGCGGTGGT
TTTTTTGTTTGCAAGCAGCAGATTACGCGCAGAAAAAAAGGATCTCAAGAAGATCCTTTGATCTTTTCTA
CGGGGTCTGACGCTCAGTGGAACGAAAACTCACGTTAAGGGATTTTGGTCATGAGATTATCAAAAAGGAT
CTTCACCTAGATCCTTTTAAATTAAAAATGAAGTTTTAAATCAATCTAAAGTATATATGAGTAAACTTGG
TCTGACAGTTACCAATGCTTAATCAGTGAGGCACCTATCTCAGCGATCTGTCTATTTCGTTCATCCATAG
TTGCCTGACTCCCCGTCGTGTAGATAACTACGATACGGGAGGGCTTACCATCTGGCCCCAGTGCTGCAAT
GATACCGCGAGACCCACGCTCACCGGCTCCAGATTTATCAGCAATAAACCAGCCAGCCGGAAGGGCCGAG
CGCAGAAGTGGTCCTGCAACTTTATCCGCCTCCATCCAGTCTATTAATTGTTGCCGGGAAGCTAGAGTAA
GTAGTTCGCCAGTTAATAGTTTGCGCAACGTTGTTGCCATTGCTACAGGCATCGTGGTGTCACGCTCGTC
GTTTGGTATGGCTTCATTCAGCTCCGGTTCCCAACGATCAAGGCGAGTTACATGATCCCCCATGTTGTGC
AAAAAAGCGGTTAGCTCCTTCGGTCCTCCGATCGTTGTCAGAAGTAAGTTGGCCGCAGTGTTATCACTCA
TGGTTATGGCAGCACTGCATAATTCTCTTACTGTCATGCCATCCGTAAGATGCTTTTCTGTGACTGGTGA
GTACTCAACCAAGTCATTCTGAGAATAGTGTATGCGGCGACCGAGTTGCTCTTGCCCGGCGTCAATACGG
GATAATACCGCGCCACATAGCAGAACTTTAAAAGTGCTCATCATTGGAAAACGTTCTTCGGGGCGAAAAC
TCTCAAGGATCTTACCGCTGTTGAGATCCAGTTCGATGTAACCCACTCGTGCACCCAACTGATCTTCAGC
ATCTTTTACTTTCACCAGCGTTTCTGGGTGAGCAAAAACAGGAAGGCAAAATGCCGCAAAAAAGGGAATA
AGGGCGACACGGAAATGTTGAATACTCATACTCTTCCTTTTTCAATATTATTGAAGCATTTATCAGGGTT
ATTGTCTCATGAGCGGATACATATTTGAATGTATTTAGAAAAATAAACAAATAGGGGTTCCGCGCACATT
TCCCCGAAAAGTGCCACCTGACGTCTAAGAAACCATTATTATCATGACATTAACCTATAAAAATAGGCGT
ATCACGAGGCCCTTTCGTC
Features (pLannotate 1.2.2; 15 found; start..end, strand, type, name):
    137..236     +  misc_feature   bom (fragment): basis of mobility region from pBR322
    242..396     -  CDS            lacZα (fragment): LacZα fragment of β-galactosidase; lacZ fragment
    399..454     -  misc_feature   MCS: pUC18/19 multiple cloning site
    478..511     +  protein_bind   FRT (minimal): supports FLP-mediated excision but not integration (Turan and Bode, 2011) FLP recombinase from the Saccharomyces cerevisiae 2μ plasmid
    620..1435    -  CDS            KanR: aminoglycoside phosphotransferase; aph(3')-Ia; confers resistance to kanamycin in bacteria or G418 (Geneticin®) in eukaryotes
   1585..1632    +  protein_bind   FRT: FLP-mediated recombination occurs in the 8-bp core sequence TCTAGAAA (Turan and Bode, 2011). FLP recombinase from the Saccharomyces cerevisiae 2μ plasmid
   1650..1705    +  misc_feature   MCS: pUC18/19 multiple cloning site
   1742..1758    -  protein_bind   lac operator: The lac repressor binds to the lac operator to inhibit transcription in E. coli. This inhibition can be relieved by adding lactose or isopropyl-β-D-thiogalactopyranoside (IPTG). lac repressor encoded by lacI
   1766..1796    -  promoter       lac promoter: promoter for the E. coli lac operon
   1811..1832    -  protein_bind   CAP binding site: CAP binding activates transcription in the presence of cAMP. E. coli catabolite activator protein
   1845..1937    -  CDS            lacI (fragment): lac repressor; lacI; The lac repressor binds to the lac operator to inhibit transcription in E. coli. This inhibition can be relieved by adding lactose or isopropyl-β-D-thiogalactopyranoside (IPTG).
   2120..2708    -  rep_origin     ori: high-copy-number ColE1/pMB1/pBR322/pUC origin of replication
   2879..3739    -  CDS            AmpR: β-lactamase; bla; confers resistance to ampicillin, carbenicillin, and related antibiotics
   3740..3844    -  promoter       AmpR promoter: bla
   3939..35      +  CDS            rop (fragment) (across the origin): Rop protein, which maintains plasmids at low copy number; rop
