[The description below was written by a language model from this plasmid's Addgene catalogue record and pLannotate feature annotations shown in this document.]
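Description:
pFKM1 is a small (3,939 bp) bacterial plasmid built on the pFRT2 backbone whose role is to serve as a source of a kanamycin-resistance cassette flanked by FRT sites. It is a pUC-type E. coli vector, replicating from a ColE1/pMB1-family origin and carrying a β-lactamase (AmpR) gene with its own promoter. Because the insert itself encodes kanamycin resistance, the plasmid is selected with both ampicillin and kanamycin. Residual fragments of bom, rop and lacI are also annotated in the backbone, and the repository lists the copy number as unknown.

The payload sits within the lacZα region, downstream of the lac promoter, lac operator and CAP binding site. An aph(3')-Ia aminoglycoside phosphotransferase gene (KanR) is bracketed by two FRT sites annotated on the same strand, one as a full site and the other as a minimal site. This FRT-KmR-FRT unit is in turn flanked on each side by a pUC18/19-type multiple cloning site in mirrored orientation. That arrangement should allow the whole cassette to be released with restriction sites present in both polylinkers and moved into other constructs. FRT sites are the targets of the yeast 2μ FLP recombinase, so a marker placed between directly repeated sites can be excised after selection. This leaves a single FRT scar and permits marker removal or reuse of the same resistance in later steps.

The associated work concerns a Tn7-based broad-host-range bacterial cloning and expression system, although the record does not describe specific downstream constructs. Repository sequencing found three amino-acid differences in the kanamycin cassette (N18I, R145C and D146N) relative to the GenBank reference, and their effect is unknown.
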