Addgene plasmid #64950: pFKM1
Purpose: source of KmR FRT cassette
Depositing lab: Herbert Schweizer. Depositing organization: Colorado State University, Fort Collins. Publication: A Tn7-based broad-range bacterial cloning and expression system. Choi KH, Gaynor JB, White KG, Lopez C, Bosio CM, Karkhoff-Schweizer RR, Schweizer HP. Nat Methods. 2005 Jun;2(6):443-8. 10.1038/nmeth765 PubMed 15908923.
Backbone
  Vector backbone: pFRT2
  Backbone manufacturer: Herbert Schweizer
  Total vector size (bp): 3939
  Vector type: Bacterial Expression
Growth in bacteria
  Bacterial resistance: Ampicillin and Kanamycin, 100 & 50 μg/mL
  Growth temperature: 37°C
  Growth strain: DH5alpha
  Copy number: Unknown
Gene/Insert
  Gene/Insert name: FRT-KmR-FRT
Terms and licenses: Academic/Nonprofit Terms; Industry Terms: Not Available to Industry
Depositor comments: GenBank Accession #AY597272 Compared to the Genbank reference sequence AY597272, Addgene's sequencing results found N18I, R145C and D146N mutations in the kanamycin cassette. The effect of these differences is unknown.
How to cite: pFKM1 was a gift from Herbert Schweizer (Addgene plasmid # 64950 ; http://n2t.net/addgene:64950 ; RRID:Addgene_64950)
