>Addgene plasmid #64950 | pFKM1 | addgene partial sequence | sequence record 113735 | M13-F20 5'-TGTAAAACGACGGCCAGT-3'
GAGCTCGAATTGGGGATCTTGAAGTACCTATTCCGAAGTTCCTATTCTCTAGAAAGTATAGGAACTTCAG
AGCGCTTTTGAAGCTGATGTGCTTAAAAACTTACTCAATGGAATAATTCTAGATGGGAAGTCAGCGTAAT
GCTCTGCCAGTGTTACAACCAATTAACCAATTCTGATTAGAAAAACTCATCGAGCATCAAATGAAACTGC
AATTTATTCATATCAGGATTATCAATACCATATTTTTGAAAAAGCCGTTTCTGTAATGAAGGAGAAAACT
CACCGAGGCAGTTCCATAGGATGGCAAGATCCTGGTATCGGTCTGCGATTCCGACTCGTCCAACATCAAT
ACAACCTATTAATTTCCCCTCGTCAAAAATAAGGTTATCAAGTGAGAAATCACCATGAGTGACGACTGAA
TCCGGTGAGAATGGCAAGAGCTTATGCATTTCTTTCCAGACTTGTTCAACAGGCCAGCCATTACGCTCGT
CATCAAAATCACTCGCATCAACCAAACCGTTATTCATTCGTGATTGCGCCTGAGCGAGACGAAATACGCA
ATTGCTGTTAAAAGGACAATTACAAACAGGAATCGAATGCAACCGGCGCAGGAACACTGCCAGCGCATCA
ACAATATTTTCACCTGAATCAGGATATTCTTCTAATACCTGGAATGCTGTTTTGCCGGGGATCGCAGTGG
TGAGTAACCATGCATCATCAGGAGTACGGAT
