>Addgene plasmid #64950 | pFKM1 | addgene partial sequence | sequence record 113737 | M13-Rev 5'-CAGGAAACAGCTATGACC-3'
GAGGATCCCCGGGTACCGAGCTCGAATTAGCTTCAAAAGCGCTCTGAAGTTCCTATACTTTCTAGAGAAT
AGGAACTTCGGAATAGGAACTTCAAGATCCCCTGATTCCCTTTGTCAACAGCAATGGATGGGAAAGCCAC
GTTGTGTCTCAAAATCTCTGATGTTACATTGCACAAGATAAAAATATATCATCATGAACAATAAAACTGT
CTGCTTACATAAACAGTAATACAAGGGGTGTTATGAGCCATATTCAACGGGAAACGTCTTGCTCCAGGCC
GCGATTAAATTCCATCATGGATGCTGATTTATATGGGTATAAATGGGCACGCGATAATGTCGGGCAATCA
GGTGCGACAATCTATCGATTGTATGGGAAGCCCGATGCGCCAGAGTTGTTTCTGAGACATGGCAAAGGTA
GCGTTGCCAATGATGTTACAGATGAGATGGTCAGACTAAACTGGCTGACGGAATTTATGCCTCTTCCGAC
CATCAAGCATTTTATCCGTACTCCTGATGATGCATGGTTACTCACCACTGCGATCCCCGGCAAAACAGCA
TTCCAGGTATTAGAAGAATATCCTGATTCAGGTGAAAATATTGTTGATGCGCTGGCAGTGTTCCTGCGCC
GGTTGCATTCGATTCCTGTTTGTAATTGTCCTTTTAACAGCAATTGCGTATTTCGTCTCGCTCAGGCGCA
ATCACGAATGAATAACGGTTTGGTTGATGCGAGTGATTTTGATGACGAGCGTAATGGCTGGCCTGTTG
